>Addgene plasmid #178243 | pLKO_C.HSV.NWS_mCherry-NLS | addgene full sequence | sequence record 352846 | Addgene NGS Result
TGCCGATTTCGGCCTATTGGTTAAAAAATGAGCTGATTTAACAAAAATTTAACGCGAATTTTAACAAAAT
ATTAACGCTTACAATTTAGGTGGCACTTTTCGGGGAAATGTGCGCGGAACCCCTATTTGTTTATTTTTCT
AAATACATTCAAATATGTATCCGCTCATGAGACAATAACCCTGATAAATGCTTCAATAATATTGAAAAAG
GAAGAGTATGAGTATTCAACATTTCCGTGTCGCCCTTATTCCCTTTTTTGCGGCATTTTGCCTTCCTGTT
TTTGCTCACCCAGAAACGCTGGTGAAAGTAAAAGATGCTGAAGATCAGTTGGGTGCACGAGTGGGTTACA
TCGAACTGGATCTCAACAGCGGTAAGATCCTTGAGAGTTTTCGCCCCGAAGAACGTTTTCCAATGATGAG
CACTTTTAAAGTTCTGCTATGTGGCGCGGTATTATCCCGTATTGACGCCGGGCAAGAGCAACTCGGTCGC
CGCATACACTATTCTCAGAATGACTTGGTTGAGTACTCACCAGTCACAGAAAAGCATCTTACGGATGGCA
TGACAGTAAGAGAATTATGCAGTGCTGCCATAACCATGAGTGATAACACTGCGGCCAACTTACTTCTGAC
AACGATCGGAGGACCGAAGGAGCTAACCGCTTTTTTGCACAACATGGGGGATCATGTAACTCGCCTTGAT
CGTTGGGAACCGGAGCTGAATGAAGCCATACCAAACGACGAGCGTGACACCACGATGCCTGTAGCAATGG
CAACAACGTTGCGCAAACTATTAACTGGCGAACTACTTACTCTAGCTTCCCGGCAACAATTAATAGACTG
GATGGAGGCGGATAAAGTTGCAGGACCACTTCTGCGCTCGGCCCTTCCGGCTGGCTGGTTTATTGCTGAT
AAATCTGGAGCCGGTGAGCGTGGGTCTCGCGGTATCATTGCAGCACTGGGGCCAGATGGTAAGCCCTCCC
GTATCGTAGTTATCTACACGACGGGGAGTCAGGCAACTATGGATGAACGAAATAGACAGATCGCTGAGAT
AGGTGCCTCACTGATTAAGCATTGGTAACTGTCAGACCAAGTTTACTCATATATACTTTAGATTGATTTA
AAACTTCATTTTTAATTTAAAAGGATCTAGGTGAAGATCCTTTTTGATAATCTCATGACCAAAATCCCTT
AACGTGAGTTTTCGTTCCACTGAGCGTCAGACCCCGTAGAAAAGATCAAAGGATCTTCTTGAGATCCTTT
TTTTCTGCGCGTAATCTGCTGCTTGCAAACAAAAAAACCACCGCTACCAGCGGTGGTTTGTTTGCCGGAT
CAAGAGCTACCAACTCTTTTTCCGAAGGTAACTGGCTTCAGCAGAGCGCAGATACCAAATACTGTTCTTC
TAGTGTAGCCGTAGTTAGGCCACCACTTCAAGAACTCTGTAGCACCGCCTACATACCTCGCTCTGCTAAT
CCTGTTACCAGTGGCTGCTGCCAGTGGCGATAAGTCGTGTCTTACCGGGTTGGACTCAAGACGATAGTTA
CCGGATAAGGCGCAGCGGTCGGGCTGAACGGGGGGTTCGTGCACACAGCCCAGCTTGGAGCGAACGACCT
ACACCGAACTGAGATACCTACAGCGTGAGCTATGAGAAAGCGCCACGCTTCCCGAAGGGAGAAAGGCGGA
CAGGTATCCGGTAAGCGGCAGGGTCGGAACAGGAGAGCGCACGAGGGAGCTTCCAGGGGGAAACGCCTGG
TATCTTTATAGTCCTGTCGGGTTTCGCCACCTCTGACTTGAGCGTCGATTTTTGTGATGCTCGTCAGGGG
GGCGGAGCCTATGGAAAAACGCCAGCAACGCGGCCTTTTTACGGTTCCTGGCCTTTTGCTGGCCTTTTGC
TCACATGTTCTTTCCTGCGTTATCCCCTGATTCTGTGGATAACCGTATTACCGCCTTTGAGTGAGCTGAT
ACCGCTCGCCGCAGCCGAACGACCGAGCGCAGCGAGTCAGTGAGCGAGGAAGCGGAAGAGCGCCCAATAC
GCAAACCGCCTCTCCCCGCGCGTTGGCCGATTCATTAATGCAGCTGGCACGACAGGTTTCCCGACTGGAA
AGCGGGCAGTGAGCGCAACGCAATTAATGTGAGTTAGCTCACTCATTAGGCACCCCAGGCTTTACACTTT
ATGCTTCCGGCTCGTATGTTGTGTGGAATTGTGAGCGGATAACAATTTCACACAGGAAACAGCTATGACC
ATGATTACGCCAAGCGCGCAATTAACCCTCACTAAAGGGAACAAAAGCTGGAGCTGCAAGCTTAATGTAG
TCTTATGCAATACTCTTGTAGTCTTGCAACATGGTAACGATGAGTTAGCAACATGCCTTACAAGGAGAGA
AAAAGCACCGTGCATGGCGATTGGTGGAAGTAAGGTGGTACGATCGTGCCTTATTAGGAAGGCAACAGAC
GGGTCTGACATGGATTGGACGAACCACTGAATTGCCGCATTGCAGAGATATTGTATTTAAGTGCCTAGCT
CGATACATAAACGGGTCTCTCTGGTTAGACCAGATCTGAGCCTGGGAGCTCTCTGGCTAACTAGGGAACC
CACTGCTTAAGCCTCAATAAAGCTTGCCTTGAGTGCTTCAAGTAGTGTGTGCCCGTCTGTTGTGTGACTC
TGGTAACTAGAGATCCCTCAGACCCTTTTAGTCAGTGTGGAAAATCTCTAGCAGTGGCGCCCGAACAGGG
ACTTGAAAGCGAAAGGGAAACCAGAGGAGCTCTCTCGACGCAGGACTCGGCTTGCTGAAGCGCGCACGGC
AAGAGGCGAGGGGCGGCGACTGGTGAGTACGCCAAAAATTTTGACTAGCGGAGGCTAGAAGGAGAGAGAT
GGGTGCGAGAGCGTCAGTATTAAGCGGGGGAGAATTAGATCGCGATGGGAAAAAATTCGGTTAAGGCCAG
GGGGAAAGAAAAAATATAAATTAAAACATATAGTATGGGCAAGCAGGGAGCTAGAACGATTCGCAGTTAA
TCCTGGCCTGTTAGAAACATCAGAAGGCTGTAGACAAATACTGGGACAGCTACAACCATCCCTTCAGACA
GGATCAGAAGAACTTAGATCATTATATAATACAGTAGCAACCCTCTATTGTGTGCATCAAAGGATAGAGA
TAAAAGACACCAAGGAAGCTTTAGACAAGATAGAGGAAGAGCAAAACAAAAGTAAGACCACCGCACAGCA
AGCGGCCGCTGATCTTCAGACCTGGAGGAGGAGATATGAGGGACAATTGGAGAAGTGAATTATATAAATA
TAAAGTAGTAAAAATTGAACCATTAGGAGTAGCACCCACCAAGGCAAAGAGAAGAGTGGTGCAGAGAGAA
AAAAGAGCAGTGGGAATAGGAGCTTTGTTCCTTGGGTTCTTGGGAGCAGCAGGAAGCACTATGGGCGCAG
CGTCAATGACGCTGACGGTACAGGCCAGACAATTATTGTCTGGTATAGTGCAGCAGCAGAACAATTTGCT
GAGGGCTATTGAGGCGCAACAGCATCTGTTGCAACTCACAGTCTGGGGCATCAAGCAGCTCCAGGCAAGA
ATCCTGGCTGTGGAAAGATACCTAAAGGATCAACAGCTCCTGGGGATTTGGGGTTGCTCTGGAAAACTCA
TTTGCACCACTGCTGTGCCTTGGAATGCTAGTTGGAGTAATAAATCTCTGGAACAGATTTGGAATCACAC
GACCTGGATGGAGTGGGACAGAGAAATTAACAATTACACAAGCTTAATACACTCCTTAATTGAAGAATCG
CAAAACCAGCAAGAAAAGAATGAACAAGAATTATTGGAATTAGATAAATGGGCAAGTTTGTGGAATTGGT
TTAACATAACAAATTGGCTGTGGTATATAAAATTATTCATAATGATAGTAGGAGGCTTGGTAGGTTTAAG
AATAGTTTTTGCTGTACTTTCTATAGTGAATAGAGTTAGGCAGGGATATTCACCATTATCGTTTCAGACC
CACCTCCCAACCCCGAGGGGACCCGACAGGCCCGAAGGAATAGAAGAAGAAGGTGGAGAGAGAGACAGAG
ACAGATCCATTCGATTAGTGAACGGATCTCGACGGTATCGATCACGAGACTAGTATCGAGCGGCCGCCCC
CTTCACCGAGGGCCTATTTCCCATGATTCCTTCATATTTGCATATACGATACAAGGCTGTTAGAGAGATA
ATTGGAATTAATTTGACTGTAAACACAAAGATATTAGTACAAAATACGTGACGTAGAAAGTAATAATTTC
TTGGGTAGTTTGCAGTTTTAAAATTATGTTTTAAAATGGACTATCATATGCTTACCGTAACTTGAAAGTA
TTTCGATTTCTTGGCTTTATATATCTTGTGGAAAGGACGAAACACCGGGTCTTCGAGAAGACCTGTTTTA
GAGCTAGAAATAGCAAGTTAAAATAAGGCTAGTCCGTTATCAACTTGAAAAAGTGGCACCGAGTCGGTGC
TTTTTTTAATTCTCGACCTCGAGACAAATGGCAGTATTCATCCACAATTTTAAAAGAAAAGGGGGGATTG
GGGGGTACAGTGCAGGGGAAAGAATAGTAGACATAATAGCAACAGACATACAAACTAAAGAATTACAAAA
ACAAATTACAAAAATTCAAAATTTTCGGGTTTATTACAGGGACAGCAGAGATCCACTTTGGCCGCGGCTC
GAGGCGATAAGCTTTGCAAAGATGGATAAAGTTTTAAACAGAGAGGAATCTTTGCAGCTAATGGACCTTC
TAGGTCTTGAAAGGAGTGGGAATTGGCTCCGGTGCCCGTCAGTGGGCAGAGCGCACATCGCCCACAGTCC
CCGAGAAGTTGGGGGGAGGGGTCGGCAATTGAACCGGTGCCTAGAGAAGGTGGCGCGGGGTAAACTGGGA
AAGTGATGTCGTGTACTGGCTCCGCCTTTTTCCCGAGGGTGGGGGAGAACCGTATATAAGTGCAGTAGTC
GCCGTGAACGTTCTTTTTCGCAACGGGTTTGCCGCCAGAACACAGGTAAGTGCCGTGTGTGGTTCCCGCG
GGCCTGGCCTCTTTACGGGTTATGGCCCTTGCGTGCCTTGAATTACTTCCACCTGGCTGCAGTACGTGAT
TCTTGATCCCGAGCTTCGGGTTGGAAGTGGGTGGGAGAGTTCGAGGCCTTGCGCTTAAGGAGCCCCTTCG
CCTCGTGCTTGAGTTGAGGCCTGGCCTGGGCGCTGGGGCCGCCGCGTGCGAATCTGGTGGCACCTTCGCG
CCTGTCTCGCTGCTTTCGATAAGTCTCTAGCCATTTAAAATTTTTGATGACCTGCTGCGACGCTTTTTTT
CTGGCAAGATAGTCTTGTAAATGCGGGCCAAGATCTGCACACTGGTATTTCGGTTTTTGGGGCCGCGGGC
GGCGACGGGGCCCGTGCGTCCCAGCGCACATGTTCGGCGAGGCGGGGCCTGCGAGCGCGGCCACCGAGAA
TCGGACGGGGGTAGTCTCAAGCTGGCCGGCCTGCTCTGGTGCCTGGCCTCGCGCCGCCGTGTATCGCCCC
GCCCTGGGCGGCAAGGCTGGCCCGGTCGGCACCAGTTGCGTGAGCGGAAAGATGGCCGCTTCCCGGCCCT
GCTGCAGGGAGCTCAAAATGGAGGACGCGGCGCTCGGGAGAGCGGGCGGGTGAGTCACCCACACAAAGGA
AAAGGGCCTTTCCGTCCTCAGCCGTCGCTTCATGTGACTCCACGGAGTACCGGGCGCCGTCCAGGCACCT
CGATTAGTTCTCGAGCTTTTGGAGTACGTCGTCTTTAGGTTGGGGGGAGGGGTTTTATGCGATGGAGTTT
CCCCACACTGAGTGGGTGGAGACTGAAGTTAGGCCAGCTTGGCACTTGATGTAATTCTCCTTGGAATTTG
CCCTTTTTGAGTTTGGATCTTGGTTCATTCTCAAGCCTCAGACAGTGGTTCAAAGTTTTTTTCTTCCATT
TCAGGTGTCGTGAGGAATTCTGCAGTCGATCGACGGTACCGCGGGCCCGGGATCCACGGTCGCCACCATG
GGCGAGGACCAGGTGGACCCCAGGCTGATCGACGGCAAGGGAGGAGGCGGGGGAGGGCAGCCCGAGCTGG
CCCCCGAGGACCCCGAGGACGGAGGAGGCGGGGGAGGGAACTGGTCCCACCCCCAATTCGAGAAAGGCAT
GCTGATGGTGAGCAAGGGCGAGGAGGATAACATGGCCATCATCAAGGAGTTCATGCGCTTCAAGGTGCAC
ATGGAGGGCTCCGTGAACGGCCACGAGTTCGAGATCGAGGGCGAGGGCGAGGGCCGCCCCTACGAGGGCA
CCCAGACCGCCAAGCTGAAGGTGACCAAGGGTGGCCCCCTGCCCTTCGCCTGGGACATCCTGTCCCCTCA
GTTCATGTACGGCTCCAAGGCCTACGTGAAGCACCCCGCCGACATCCCCGACTACTTGAAGCTGTCCTTC
CCCGAGGGCTTCAAGTGGGAGCGCGTGATGAACTTCGAGGACGGCGGCGTGGTGACCGTGACCCAGGACT
CCTCCCTGCAGGACGGCGAGTTCATCTACAAGGTGAAGCTGCGCGGCACCAACTTCCCCTCCGACGGCCC
CGTAATGCAGAAGAAGACCATGGGCTGGGAGGCCTCCTCCGAGCGGATGTACCCCGAGGACGGCGCCCTG
AAGGGCGAGATCAAGCAGAGGCTGAAGCTGAAGGACGGCGGCCACTACGACGCTGAGGTCAAGACCACCT
ACAAGGCCAAGAAGCCCGTGCAGCTGCCCGGCGCCTACAACGTCAACATCAAGTTGGACATCACCTCCCA
CAACGAGGACTACACCATCGTGGAACAGTACGAACGCGCCGAGGGCCGCCACTCCACCGGCGGCATGGAC
GAGCTGTACAAGAAACGGCCAGCCGAGGATATGGAGGAAGAACAAGCCTTTAAACGATCTCGATAAAGCG
GCCGCGTCGACAATCAACCTCTGGATTACAAAATTTGTGAAAGATTGACTGGTATTCTTAACTATGTTGC
TCCTTTTACGCTATGTGGATACGCTGCTTTAATGCCTTTGTATCATGCTATTGCTTCCCGTATGGCTTTC
ATTTTCTCCTCCTTGTATAAATCCTGGTTGCTGTCTCTTTATGAGGAGTTGTGGCCCGTTGTCAGGCAAC
GTGGCGTGGTGTGCACTGTGTTTGCTGACGCAACCCCCACTGGTTGGGGCATTGCCACCACCTGTCAGCT
CCTTTCCGGGACTTTCGCTTTCCCCCTCCCTATTGCCACGGCGGAACTCATCGCCGCCTGCCTTGCCCGC
TGCTGGACAGGGGCTCGGCTGTTGGGCACTGACAATTCCGTGGTGTTGTCGGGGAAGCTGACGTCCTTTC
CATGGCTGCTCGCCTGTGTTGCCACCTGGATTCTGCGCGGGACGTCCTTCTGCTACGTCCCTTCGGCCCT
CAATCCAGCGGACCTTCCTTCCCGCGGCCTGCTGCCGGCTCTGCGGCCTCTTCCGCATCTTCGCCTTCGC
CCTCAGACGAGTCGGATCTCCCTTTGGGCCGCCTCCCCGCCTGGGTACCTTTAAGACCAATGACTTACAA
GGCAGCTGTAGATCTTAGCCACTTTTTAAAAGAAAAGGGGGGACTGGAAGGGCTAATTCACTCCCAACGA
AGATAAGATCTGCTTTTTGCTTGTACTGGGTCTCTCTGGTTAGACCAGATCTGAGCCTGGGAGCTCTCTG
GCTAACTAGGGAACCCACTGCTTAAGCCTCAATAAAGCTTGCCTTGAGTGCTTCAAGTAGTGTGTGCCCG
TCTGTTGTGTGACTCTGGTAACTAGAGATCCCTCAGACCCTTTTAGTCAGTGTGGAAAATCTCTAGCAGT
AGTAGTTCATGTCATCTTATTATTCAGTATTTATAACTTGCAAAGAAATGAATATCAGAGAGTGAGAGGA
ACTTGTTTATTGCAGCTTATAATGGTTACAAATAAAGCAATAGCATCACAAATTTCACAAATAAAGCATT
TTTTTCACTGCATTCTAGTTGTGGTTTGTCCAAACTCATCAATGTATCTTATCATGTCTGGCTCTAGCTA
TCCCGCCCCTAACTCCGCCCATCCCGCCCCTAACTCCGCCCAGTTCCGCCCATTCTCCGCCCCATGGCTG
ACTAATTTTTTTTATTTATGCAGAGGCCGAGGCCGCCTCGGCCTCTGAGCTATTCCAGAAGTAGTGAGGA
GGCTTTTTTGGAGGCCTAGGGACGTACCCAATTCGCCCTATAGTGAGTCGTATTACGCGCGCTCACTGGC
CGTCGTTTTACAACGTCGTGACTGGGAAAACCCTGGCGTTACCCAACTTAATCGCCTTGCAGCACATCCC
CCTTTCGCCAGCTGGCGTAATAGCGAAGAGGCCCGCACCGATCGCCCTTCCCAACAGTTGCGCAGCCTGA
ATGGCGAATGGG
[124 nt withheld, positions 8413-8536]
C
[91 nt withheld, positions 8538-8628]
A
[49 nt withheld, positions 8630-8678]
CCTTTGACGTTGGAGTCCACGTTCTTT
[37 nt withheld, positions 8706-8742]
ACCCTATCTCGGTCTATTCTTTTGATTTATAAGGGATTT
Features (pLannotate 1.2.2; 29 found; start..end, strand, type, name):
    113..217     +  promoter       AmpR promoter: bla
    218..1078    +  CDS            AmpR: β-lactamase; bla; confers resistance to ampicillin, carbenicillin, and related antibiotics
   1249..1837    +  rep_origin     ori: high-copy-number ColE1/pMB1/pBR322/pUC origin of replication
   2020..2112    +  CDS            lacI (fragment): lac repressor; lacI; The lac repressor binds to the lac operator to inhibit transcription in E. coli. This inhibition can be relieved by adding lactose or isopropyl-β-D-thiogalactopyranoside (IPTG).
   2125..2146    +  protein_bind   CAP binding site: CAP binding activates transcription in the presence of cAMP. E. coli catabolite activator protein
   2161..2191    +  promoter       lac promoter: promoter for the E. coli lac operon
   2199..2215    +  protein_bind   lac operator: The lac repressor binds to the lac operator to inhibit transcription in E. coli. This inhibition can be relieved by adding lactose or isopropyl-β-D-thiogalactopyranoside (IPTG). lac repressor encoded by lacI
   2260..2278    +  promoter       T3 promoter: promoter for bacteriophage T3 RNA polymerase
   2306..2532    +  promoter       RSV promoter: Rous sarcoma virus enhancer/promoter
   2533..2713    +  LTR            5' LTR (truncated): truncated 5' long terminal repeat (LTR) from HIV-1
   2760..2885    +  misc_feature   HIV-1 Ψ: packaging signal of human immunodeficiency virus type 1
   2869..3232    +  CDS            HIV-1 gag (fragment): gag protein from human immunodeficiency virus 1; gag
   3378..3611    +  misc_feature   RRE: The Rev response element (RRE) of HIV-1 allows for Rev-dependent mRNA export from the nucleus to the cytoplasm.
   3988..4088    +  CDS            Rev (fragment): human immunodeficiency virus 1 (HIV-1) Rev protein; rev; enhances nuclear export of unspliced and incompletely spliced viral mRNAs
   4138..4378    +  promoter       U6 promoter: RNA polymerase III promoter for human U6 snRNA
   4405..4480    +  misc_RNA       gRNA scaffold: guide RNA scaffold for the Streptococcus pyogenes CRISPR/Cas9 system
   4528..4645    +  misc_feature   cPPT/CTS: central polypurine tract and central termination sequence of HIV-1
   4712..4778    +  CDS            small t antigen (fragment): SV40 (simian virus 40) small t antigen
   4785..5963    +  promoter       EF-1α promoter: strong constitutive promoter for human elongation factor EF-1α
   5980..6005    +  misc_feature   MCS (fragment): multiple cloning site
   6165..6872    +  CDS            mCherry: mCherry is a basic (constitutively fluorescent) red fluorescent protein published in 2004, derived from Discosoma sp.. It is reported to be a very rapidly-maturing monomer with low acid sensitivity.
   6942..7530    +  misc_feature   WPRE: woodchuck hepatitis virus posttranscriptional regulatory element
   7535..7672    +  CDS            nef (fragment): NEF_HV1LA - Experimental evidence at protein level: Swiss-Prot protein existence level 1. Extracellular Nef protein targets CD4(+) T-lymphocytes for apoptosis by interacting with CXCR4 surface receptors. From Human immunodeficiency virus type 1 group M subtype B (isolate Lai) (HIV-1).
   7658..7838    +  LTR            5' LTR (truncated): truncated 5' long terminal repeat (LTR) from HIV-1
   7910..8031    +  polyA_signal   SV40 poly(A) signal: SV40 polyadenylation signal
   8071..8206    +  rep_origin     SV40 ori: SV40 origin of replication
   8227..8245    -  promoter       T7 promoter: promoter for bacteriophage T7 RNA polymerase
   8253..8408    +  CDS            lacZα (fragment): LacZα fragment of β-galactosidase; lacZ fragment
   8413..60      +  rep_origin     f1 ori (across the origin) (sequence partly withheld): f1 bacteriophage origin of replication; arrow indicates direction of (+) strand synthesis
