[The description below was written by a language model from this plasmid's Addgene catalogue record and pLannotate feature annotations shown in this document.]
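Description:
pLKO_C.HSV.NWS_mCherry-NLS is a lentiviral transfer plasmid on the pLKO backbone that combines an sgRNA expression cassette with a nuclear protein barcode (nPC) reporter, so that cells carrying a given guide can be identified by imaging. It is maintained in E. coli as a high-copy plasmid through a ColE1/pUC-type origin with ampicillin selection (AmpR), and also carries an f1 ori, an SV40 ori and leftover lac/T3/T7 cloning-vector elements. The sequenced record is about 8.8 kb. The viral portion has a third-generation layout: an RSV promoter drives a truncated HIV-1 5' LTR, followed by the Ψ packaging signal with a gag fragment, the RRE for Rev-dependent export of the genomic RNA, and a cPPT/CTS. A second truncated LTR sits downstream, followed by an SV40 poly(A) signal. Packaging and envelope functions are not encoded and must be supplied in trans.

Two expression units lie between the LTRs. A human U6 (Pol III) promoter sits immediately upstream of the S. pyogenes Cas9 gRNA scaffold, leaving a short gap intended for cloning a spacer. No Cas9 is annotated in the construct. Downstream, the EF-1α promoter drives mCherry fused at its N terminus to the epitope combination C.HSV.NWS and at its C terminus to a nuclear localization signal, with a WPRE to boost transcript expression. The epitope tags and NLS are listed in the catalogue fields but were not individually annotated in the feature table. Concentrating the tagged protein in the nucleus lets the epitope combination serve as an antibody-readable code for vector and cell tracking. Pairing different codes with different guides enables spatial readout of CRISPR screens in tissue, such as studies of the tumor microenvironment.
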