Addgene plasmid #178243: pLKO_C.HSV.NWS_mCherry-NLS
Purpose: Nuclear Protein Barcode (nPC) for vector/cell tracking. Contains U6 trRNA cassette for sgRNA cloning. Enables spatial detection of CRISPR screens.
Depositing lab: Brian Brown. Depositing organization: Icahn School of Medicine at Mount Sinai. Publication: Spatial CRISPR genomics identifies regulators of the tumor microenvironment. Dhainaut M, Rose SA, Akturk G, Wroblewska A, Nielsen SR, Park ES, Buckup M, Roudko V, Pia L, Sweeney R, Le Berichel J, Wilk CM, Bektesevic A, Lee BH, Bhardwaj N, Rahman AH, Baccarini A, Gnjatic S, Pe'er D, Merad M, Brown BD. Cell. 2022 Mar 10. pii: S0092-8674(22)00195-7. doi: 10.1016/j.cell.2022.02.015. PubMed 35290801.
Backbone
  Vector backbone: pLKO
  Backbone size w/o insert (bp): 9000
  Vector type: Lentiviral
Growth in bacteria
  Bacterial resistance: Ampicillin, 100 μg/mL
  Growth temperature: 37°C
  Growth strain: NEB Stable
  Copy number: High Copy
Gene/Insert
  Gene/Insert name: nPC Tagged mCherry-NLS
  Species: H. sapiens (human)
  Insert size (bp): 1000
  Promoter: eF1a
  Tag / fusion protein: C.HSV.NWS (N terminal on insert); Nuclear Localization Signal (C terminal on insert)
  Cloning method: Restriction Enzyme; 5′ cloning site unknown (unknown if destroyed)
  Sequencing primers: 5′ cctttttgagtttggatcttggttcat
Terms and licenses: Academic/Nonprofit Terms; Industry Terms: Not Available to Industry
Depositor comments: Please visit https://www.biorxiv.org/content/10.1101/2021.07.13.451021v1 for bioRxiv preprint.
How to cite: pLKO_C.HSV.NWS_mCherry-NLS was a gift from Brian Brown (Addgene plasmid # 178243 ; http://n2t.net/addgene:178243 ; RRID:Addgene_178243)
